Addgene plasmid #185627: pEPQD0KN0750
Purpose: Modified tobacco rattle virus RNA2 acceptor vector that could be used for expression of sgRNAs, contains restriction enzyme sites for golden gate assembly using AarI
Depositing lab: Nicola Patron. Publication: Reconstitution of monoterpene indole alkaloid biosynthesis in genome engineered Nicotiana benthamiana. Dudley QM, Jo S, Guerrero DAS, Chhetry M, Smedley MA, Harwood WA, Sherden NH, O'Connor SE, Caputi L, Patron NJ. Commun Biol. 2022 Sep 10;5(1):949. doi: 10.1038/s42003-022-03904-w. PubMed 36088516.
Backbone
  Vector backbone: pTRV2 (SPDK3888)
  Vector type: CRISPR, Synthetic Biology
Growth in bacteria
  Bacterial resistance: Kanamycin, 50 μg/mL
  Growth temperature: 37°C
  Growth strain: DH5alpha
  Copy number: High Copy
Gene/Insert
  Gene/Insert name: lacZ (alt name: pTRV2-PEBVprom-AarI flanking lacZ acceptor for sgRNA-tFT)
  Cloning method: Restriction Enzyme; 5′ cloning site unknown (unknown if destroyed); 3′ cloning site unknown (unknown if destroyed)
  Sequencing primers: 5′ unknown
Terms and licenses: Academic/Nonprofit Terms; Industry Terms: Not Available to Industry
How to cite: pEPQD0KN0750 was a gift from Nicola Patron (Addgene plasmid # 185627 ; http://n2t.net/addgene:185627 ; RRID:Addgene_185627)
