[The description below was written by a language model from this plasmid's Addgene catalogue record and pLannotate feature annotations shown in this document.]
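Description:
pEPQD0KN0750 is a binary T-DNA plasmid derived from pTRV2 that carries a modified tobacco rattle virus (TRV) RNA2 cDNA and serves as an acceptor vector for cloning sgRNAs to be expressed from the virus in plants. The 11.5 kb backbone has a ColE1/pMB1-type origin for high-copy propagation in E. coli. It also carries the pVS1 oriV with RepA and StaA, which typically support replication and stable maintenance in Agrobacterium. Selection is by kanamycin resistance (aphA-3).

Between the nopaline-type left and right T-DNA borders, an enhanced CaMV 35S promoter with a duplicated enhancer drives transcription of the viral RNA2 cDNA, which includes the TRV capsid protein coding sequence. Downstream lie a viral tRNA-like structure pseudoknot, a hammerhead ribozyme and the NOS terminator; ribozymes placed this way generally trim the transcript to give a defined 3′ end. According to the insert's alternative name, the cloning position sits behind a PEBV promoter, presumably the pea early browning virus subgenomic promoter, although this element is not annotated in the feature table. That position holds a lacZα cassette with its lac promoter, operator and CAP site, flanked by AarI sites. In Golden Gate assembly, AarI digestion releases lacZα and an sgRNA unit takes its place, so recombinant colonies can be identified by blue/white screening. The "tFT" in the name denotes an element joined to the sgRNA, but the record does not define it.

The vector is catalogued for CRISPR and synthetic biology, and the associated work concerns genome-engineered Nicotiana benthamiana. The record does not describe the RNA1 or Cas9 components such a viral sgRNA delivery system would need.
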