Features (pLannotate 1.2.2; 25 found; start..end, strand, type, name):
    425..449     +  misc_feature   LB T-DNA repeat: left border repeat from nopaline C58 T-DNA
    552..572     -  misc_feature   MCS (fragment): pUC18/19 multiple cloning site
    647..1321    +  promoter       CaMV 35S promoter (enhanced): cauliflower mosaic virus 35S promoter with a duplicated enhancer region
   1881..2492    +  CDS            CP: CAPSD_TRVPP - Experimental evidence at protein level: Swiss-Prot protein existence level 1. Capsid protein self-assembles to form rod-shaped virions about 22 nm in diameter with a central canal enclosing the viral genomic RNA. From Tobacco rattle virus (isolate PpK20) (TRV).
   2997..3096    +  misc_feature   bom (fragment): basis of mobility region from pBR322
   3102..3259    -  CDS            lacZα (fragment): LacZα fragment of β-galactosidase; lacZ fragment
   3256..3312    +  misc_feature   MCS: pUC18/19 multiple cloning site
   3347..3369    -  protein_bind   lac operator (fragment): The lac repressor binds to the lac operator to inhibit transcription in E. coli. This inhibition can be relieved by adding lactose or isopropyl-β-D-thiogalactopyranoside (IPTG). lac repressor encoded by lacI
   3373..3403    -  promoter       lac promoter: promoter for the E. coli lac operon
   3418..3439    -  protein_bind   CAP binding site: CAP binding activates transcription in the presence of cAMP. E. coli catabolite activator protein
   3452..3492    -  CDS            lacI (fragment): lac repressor; lacI; The lac repressor binds to the lac operator to inhibit transcription in E. coli. This inhibition can be relieved by adding lactose or isopropyl-β-D-thiogalactopyranoside (IPTG).
   3869..3908    +  ncRNA          TLS-PK6: Accession: RF01101 - Pseudoknot of tRNA-like structure
   3904..3959    +  ncRNA          Hammerhead 3: Accession: RF00008 - Hammerhead ribozyme (type III)
   3969..3987    +  CDS            9xHis (fragment): 9xHis affinity tag
   4022..4274    +  terminator     NOS terminator: nopaline synthase terminator and poly(A) signal
   4296..4320    +  misc_feature   RB T-DNA repeat: right border repeat from nopaline C58 T-DNA
   4660..5061    +  CDS            Y4CG_SINFN (fragment): Protein inferred from homology: Swiss-Prot protein existence level 3. From Sinorhizobium fredii (strain NBRC 101917 / NGR234).
   5621..6250    +  CDS            pVS1 StaA: stability protein from the Pseudomonas plasmid pVS1 (Heeb et al., 2000)
   6679..7752    +  CDS            pVS1 RepA: replication protein from the Pseudomonas plasmid pVS1 (Heeb et al., 2000)
   7818..8012    +  rep_origin     pVS1 oriV: origin of replication for the Pseudomonas plasmid pVS1 (Heeb et al., 2000)
   8215..8254    +  CDS            rop (fragment): Rop protein, which maintains plasmids at low copy number; rop
   8356..8496    +  misc_feature   bom: basis of mobility region from pBR322
   8682..9270    -  rep_origin     ori: high-copy-number ColE1/pMB1/pBR322/pUC origin of replication
   9378..9447    -  ncRNA          RNA-OUT: Accession: RF00240 - RNA-OUT
  10695..11489   -  CDS            KanR: aminoglycoside phosphotransferase; aphA-3; confers resistance to kanamycin
>Addgene plasmid #185627 | pEPQD0KN0750 | addgene full sequence | sequence record 368554 | Addgene NGS Result
TTATTATTTCCTTCCTCTTTTCTACAGTATTTAAAGATACCCCAAGAAGCTAATTATAACAAGACGAACT
CCAATTCACTGTTCCTTGCATTCTAAAACCTTAAATACCAGAAAACAGCTTTTTCAAAGTTGTTTTCAAA
GTTGGCGTATAACATAGTATCGACGGAGCCGATTTTGAAACCGCGGTGATCACAGGCAGCAACGCTCTGT
CATCGTTACAATCAACATGCTACCCTCCGCGAGATCATCCGTGTTTCAAACCCGGCAGCTTAGTTGCCGT
TCTTCCGAATAGCATCGGTAACATGAGCAAAGTCTGCCGCCTTACAACGGCTCTCCCGCTGACGCCGTCC
CGGACTGATGGGCTGCCTGTATCGAGTGGTGATTTTGTGCCGAGCTGCCGGTCGGGGAGCTGTTGGCTGG
CTGGTGGCAGGATATATTGTGGTGTAAACAAATTGACGCTTAGACAACTTAATAACACATTGCGGACGTT
TTTAATGTACTGAATTAACGCCGAATTAATTCCTAGGCCACCATGTTGGGCCCGGCGCGCCAAGCTTGCA
TGCCTGCAGGTCAACATGGTGGAGCACGACACTCTCGTCTACTCCAAGAATATCAAAGATACAGTCTCAG
AAGACCAGAGGGCTATTGAGACTTTTCAACAAAGGGTAATATCGGGAAACCTCCTCGGATTCCATTGCCC
AGCTATCTGTCACTTCATCGAAAGGACAGTAGAAAAGGAAGATGGCTTCTACAAATGCCATCATTGCGAT
AAAGGAAAGGCTATCGTTCAAGATGCCTCTACCGACAGTGGTCCCAAAGATGGACCCCCACCCACGAGGA
ACATCGTGGAAAAAGAAGACGTTCCAACCACGTCTTCAAAGCAAGTGGATTGATGTGATGGTCAACATGG
TGGAGCACGACACTCTCGTCTACTCCAAGAATATCAAAGATACAGTCTCAGAAGACCAGAGGGCTATTGA
GACTTTTCAACAAAGGGTAATATCGGGAAACCTCCTCGGATTCCATTGCCCAGCTATCTGTCACTTCATC
GAAAGGACAGTAGAAAAGGAAGATGGCTTCTACAAATGCCATCATTGCGATAAAGGAAAGGCTATCGTTC
AAGATGCCTCTACCGACAGTGGTCCCAAAGATGGACCCCCACCCACGAGGAACATCGTGGAAAAAGAAGA
CGTTCCAACCACGTCTTCAAAGCAAGTGGATTGATGTGATATCTCCACTGACGTAAGGGATGACGCACAA
TCCCACTATCCTTCGCAAGACCCTTCCTCTATATAAGGAAGTTCATTTCATTTGGAGAGGATAAAACATT
GCACCTATGGTGTTGCCCTGGCTGGGGTATGTCAGTGATCGCAGTAGAATGTACTAATTGACAAGTTGGA
GAATACGGTAGAACGTCCTTATCCAACACAGCCTTTATCCCTCTCCCTGACGAGGTTTTTGTCAGTGTAA
TATTTCTTTTTGAACTATCCAGCTTAGTACCGTACGGGAAAGTGACTGGTGTGCTTATCTTTGAAATGTT
ACTTTGGGTTTCGGTTCTTTAGGTTAGTAAGAAAGCACTTGTCTTCTCATACAAAGGAAAACCTGAGACG
TATCGCTTACGAAAGTAGCAATGAAAGAAAGGTGGTGGTTTTAATCGCTACCGCAAAAACGATGGGGTCG
TTTTAATTAACTTCTCCTACGCAAGCGTCTAAACGGACGTTGGGGTTTTGCTAGTTTCTTTAGAGAAAAC
TAGCTAAGTCTTTAATGTTATCATTAGAGATGGCATAAATATAATACTTGTGTCTGCTGATAAGATCATT
TTAATTTGGACGATTAGACTTGTTGAACTACAGGTTACTGAATCACTTGCGCTAATCAACATGGGAGATA
TGTACGATGAATCATTTGACAAGTCGGGCGGTCCTGCTGACTTGATGGACGATTCTTGGGTGGAATCAGT
TTCGTGGAAAGATCTGTTGAAGAAGTTACACAGCATAAAATTTGCACTACAGTCTGGTAGAGATGAGATC
ACTGGGTTACTAGCGGCACTGAATAGACAGTGTCCTTATTCACCATATGAGCAGTTTCCAGATAAGAAGG
TGTATTTCCTTTTAGACTCACGGGCTAACAGTGCTCTTGGTGTGATTCAGAACGCTTCAGCGTTCAAGAG
ACGAGCTGATGAGAAGAATGCAGTGGCGGGTGTTACAAATATTCCTGCGAATCCAAACACAACGGTTACG
ACGAACCAAGGGAGTACTACTACTACCAAGGCGAACACTGGCTCGACTTTGGAAGAAGACTTGTACACTT
ATTACAAATTCGATGATGCCTCTACAGCTTTCCACAAATCTCTAACTTCGTTAGAGAACATGGAGTTGAA
GAGTTATTACCGAAGGAACTTTGAGAAAGTATTCGGGATTAAGTTTGGTGGAGCAGCTGCTAGTTCATCT
GCACCGCCTCCAGCGAGTGGAGGTCCGATACGTCCTAATCCCTAGGGATTTAAGGACGTGAACTCTGTTG
AGATCTCTGTGAAATTCAGAGGGTGGGTGATACCATATTCACTGATGCCATTAGCGACATCTAAATAGGG
CTAATTGTGACTAATTTGAGGGAATTTCCTTTACCATTGACGTCAGTGTCGTTGGTAGCATTTGAGTTTC
GGCACACAAGGTTAAAAACGCTGTAGTAATACATGCGCAAGAACAGGCTGAGCATCTTGTTCTGGGGTTT
CACACTATCTTTAGAGAAAGTGTTAAGTTAATTAAGTTATCTTAATTAAGAGCATAATTATACTGATTTG
TCTCTCGTTGATAGAGTCTATCATTCTGTTATTAAAAATTTGACAACTCGGTTTGCTGACCTACTGGTCA
CTGTATCACTTACCCGAGTTAACGAGTCTAGAAACGGCGGCAGGTGGTCACAGCTTGTCTGTAAGCGGAT
GCCGGGAGCAGACAAGCCCGTCAGGGCGCGTCAGCGGGTGTTGGCGGGTGTCGGGGCTGGCTTAACTATG
CGGCATCAGAGCAGATTGTACTGAGAGTGCACCATATGCGGTGTGAAATACCGCACAGATGCGTAAGGAG
AAAATACCGCATCAGGCGCCATTCGCCATTCAGGCTGCGCAACTGTTGGGAAGGGCGATCGGTGCGGGCC
TCTTCGCTATTACGCCAGCTGGCGAAAGGGGGATGTGCTGCAAGGCGATTAAGTTGGGTAACGCCAGGGT
TTTCCCAGTCACGACGTTGTAAAACGACGGCCAGTGAATTCGAGCTCGGTACCCGGGGATCCTCTAGAGT
CGACCTGCAGGCATGCAAGCTTGGCGTAATCATGGTCATAGCTGTTTCCTGTGTGAAATTGTTATCCGCT
CACAATTCCACACAACATACGAGCCGGAAGCATAAAGTGTAAAGCCTGGGGTGCCTAATGAGTGAGCTAA
CTCACATTAATTGCGTTGCGCTCACTGCCCGCTTTCCAGTCGGGAAACCTGTCGTGCCAGCTACACCTGC
GCTCAGTGCCGGGCATGTCCCGAAGACATTAAACTACGGTTCTTTAAGTAGATCCGTGTCTGAAGTTTTA
GGTTCAATTTAAACCTACGAGATTGACATTCTCGACTGATCTTGATTGATCGGTAAGTCTTTTGTAATTT
AATTTTCTTTTTGATTTTATTTTAAATTGTTATCTGTTTCTGTGTATAGACTGTTTGAGATCGGCGTTTG
GCCGACTCATTGTCTTACCATAGGGGAACGGACTTTGTTTGTGTTGTTATTTTATTTGTATTTTATTAAA
ATTCTCAACGATCTGAAAAAGCCTCGCGGCTAAGAGATTGTTGGGGGGTGAGTAAGTACTTTTAAAGTGA
TGATGGTTACAAAGGCAAAAGGGGTAAAACCCCTCGCCTACGTAAGCGTTATTACGCCCGTCTGTACTTA
TATCAGTACACTGACGAGTCCCTAAAGGACGAAACGGGAGAACGCTAGCCACCACCACCACCACCACGTG
TGAATTACAGGTGACCAGCTCGAATTTCCCCGATCGTTCAAACATTTGGCAATAAAGTTTCTTAAGATTG
AATCCTGTTGCCGGTCTTGCGATGATTATCATATAATTTCTGTTGAATTACGTTAAGCATGTAATAATTA
ACATGTAATGCATGACGTTATTTATGAGATGGGTTTTTATGATTAGAGTCCCGCAATTATACATTTAATA
CGCGATAGAAAACAAAATATAGCGCGCAAACTAGGATAAATTATCGCGCGCGGTGTCATCTATGTTACTA
GATCGGGAATTAAACTATCAGTGTTTGACAGGATATATTGGCGGGTAAACCTAAGAGAAAAGAGCGTTTA
TTAGAATAATCGGATATTTAAAAGGGCGTGAAAAGGTTTATCCGTTCGTCCATTTGTATGTGCATGCCAA
CCACAGGGTTCCCCTCGGGATCAAAGTACTTTGATCCAACCCCTCCGCTGCTATAGTGCAGTCGGCTTCT
GACGTTCAGTGCAGCCGTCTTCTGAAAACGACATGTCGCACAAGTCCTAAGTTACGCGACAGGCTGCCGC
CCTGCCCTTTTCCTGGCGTTTTCTTGTCGCGTGTTTTAGTCGCATAAAGTAGAATACTTGCGACTAGAAC
CGGAGACATTACGCCATGAACAAGAGCGCCGCCGCTGGCCTGCTGGGCTATGCCCGCGTCAGCACCGACG
ACCAGGACTTGACCAACCAACGGGCCGAACTGCACGCGGCCGGCTGCACCAAGCTGTTTTCCGAGAAGAT
CACCGGCACCAGGCGCGACCGCCCGGAGCTGGCCAGGATGCTTGACCACCTACGCCCTGGCGACGTTGTG
ACAGTGACCAGGCTAGACCGCCTGGCCCGCAGCACCCGCGACCTACTGGACATTGCCGAGCGCATCCAGG
AGGCCGGCGCGGGCCTGCGTAGCCTGGCAGAGCCGTGGGCCGACACCACCACGCCGGCCGGCCGCATGGT
GTTGACCGTGTTCGCCGGCATTGCCGAGTTCGAGCGTTCCCTAATCATCGACCGCACCCGGAGCGGGCGC
GAGGCCGCCAAGGCCCGAGGCGTGAAGTTTGGCCCCCGCCCTACCCTCACCCCGGCACAGATCGCGCACG
CCCGCGAGCTGATCGACCAGGAAGGCCGCACCGTGAAAGAGGCGGCTGCACTGCTTGGCGTGCATCGCTC
GACCCTGTACCGCGCACTTGAGCGCAGCGAGGAAGTGACGCCCACCGAGGCCAGGCGGCGCGGTGCCTTC
CGTGAGGACGCATTGACCGAGGCCGACGCCCTGGCGGCCGCCGAGAATGAACGCCAAGAGGAACAAGCAT
GAAACCGCACCAGGACGGCCAGGACGAACCGTTTTTCATTACCGAAGAGATCGAGGCGGAGATGATCGCG
GCCGGGTACGTGTTCGAGCCGCCCGCGCACGTCTCAACCGTGCGGCTGCATGAAATCCTGGCCGGTTTGT
CTGATGCCAAGCTGGCGGCCTGGCCGGCCAGCTTGGCCGCTGAAGAAACCGAGCGCCGCCGTCTAAAAAG
GTGATGTGTATTTGAGTAAAACAGCTTGCGTCATGCGGTCGCTGCGTATATGATGCGATGAGTAAATAAA
CAAATACGCAAGGGGAACGCATGAAGGTTATCGCTGTACTTAACCAGAAAGGCGGGTCAGGCAAGACGAC
CATCGCAACCCATCTAGCCCGCGCCCTGCAACTCGCCGGGGCCGATGTTCTGTTAGTCGATTCCGATCCC
CAGGGCAGTGCCCGCGATTGGGCGGCCGTGCGGGAAGATCAACCGCTAACCGTTGTCGGCATCGACCGCC
CGACGATTGACCGCGACGTGAAGGCCATCGGCCGGCGCGACTTCGTAGTGATCGACGGAGCGCCCCAGGC
GGCGGACTTGGCTGTGTCCGCGATCAAGGCAGCCGACTTCGTGCTGATTCCGGTGCAGCCAAGCCCTTAC
GACATATGGGCCACCGCCGACCTGGTGGAGCTGGTTAAGCAGCGCATTGAGGTCACGGATGGAAGGCTAC
AAGCGGCCTTTGTCGTGTCGCGGGCGATCAAAGGCACGCGCATCGGCGGTGAGGTTGCCGAGGCGCTGGC
CGGGTACGAGCTGCCCATTCTTGAGTCCCGTATCACGCAGCGCGTGAGCTACCCAGGCACTGCCGCCGCC
GGCACAACCGTTCTTGAATCAGAACCCGAGGGCGACGCTGCCCGCGAGGTCCAGGCGCTGGCCGCTGAAA
TTAAATCAAAACTCATTTGAGTTAATGAGGTAAAGAGAAAATGAGCAAAAGCACAAACACGCTAAGTGCC
GGCCGTCCGAGCGCACGCAGCAGCAAGGCTGCAACGTTGGCCAGCCTGGCAGACACGCCAGCCATGAAGC
GGGTCAACTTTCAGTTGCCGGCGGAGGATCACACCAAGCTGAAGATGTACGCGGTACGCCAAGGCAAGAC
CATTACCGAGCTGCTATCTGAATACATCGCGCAGCTACCAGAGTAAATGAGCAAATGAATAAATGAGTAG
ATGAATTTTAGCGGCTAAAGGAGGCGGCATGGAAAATCAAGAACAACCAGGCACCGACGCCGTGGAATGC
CCCATGTGTGGAGGAACGGGCGGTTGGCCAGGCGTAAGCGGCTGGGTTGCCTGCCGGCCCTGCAATGGCA
CTGGAACCCCCAAGCCCGAGGAATCGGCGTGAGCGGTCGCAAACCATCCGGCCCGGTACAAATCGGCGCG
GCGCTGGGTGATGACCTGGTGGAGAAGTTGAAGGCCGCGCAGGCCGCCCAGCGGCAACGCATCGAGGCAG
AAGCACGCCCCGGTGAATCGTGGCAAGCGGCCGCTGATCGAATCCGCAAAGAATCCCGGCAACCGCCGGC
AGCCGGTGCGCCGTCGATTAGGAAGCCGCCCAAGGGCGACGAGCAACCAGATTTTTTCGTTCCGATGCTC
TATGACGTGGGCACCCGCGATAGTCGCAGCATCATGGACGTGGCCGTTTTCCGTCTGTCGAAGCGTGACC
GACGAGCTGGCGAGGTGATCCGCTACGAGCTTCCAGACGGGCACGTAGAGGTTTCCGCAGGGCCGGCCGG
CATGGCCAGTGTGTGGGATTACGACCTGGTACTGATGGCGGTTTCCCATCTAACCGAATCCATGAACCGA
TACCGGGAAGGGAAGGGAGACAAGCCCGGCCGCGTGTTCCGTCCACACGTTGCGGACGTACTCAAGTTCT
GCCGGCGAGCCGATGGCGGAAAGCAGAAAGACGACCTGGTAGAAACCTGCATTCGGTTAAACACCACGCA
CGTTGCCATGCAGCGTACGAAGAAGGCCAAGAACGGCCGCCTGGTGACGGTATCCGAGGGTGAAGCCTTG
ATTAGCCGCTACAAGATCGTAAAGAGCGAAACCGGGCGGCCGGAGTACATCGAGATCGAGCTAGCTGATT
GGATGTACCGCGAGATCACAGAAGGCAAGAACCCGGACGTGCTGACGGTTCACCCCGATTACTTTTTGAT
CGATCCCGGCATCGGCCGTTTTCTCTACCGCCTGGCACGCCGCGCCGCAGGCAAGGCAGAAGCCAGATGG
TTGTTCAAGACGATCTACGAACGCAGTGGCAGCGCCGGAGAGTTCAAGAAGTTCTGTTTCACCGTGCGCA
AGCTGATCGGGTCAAATGACCTGCCGGAGTACGATTTGAAGGAGGAGGCGGGGCAGGCTGGCCCGATCCT
AGTCATGCGCTACCGCAACCTGATCGAGGGCGAAGCATCCGCCGGTTCCTAATGTACGGAGCAGATGCTA
GGGCAAATTGCCCTAGCAGGGGAAAAAGGTCGAAAAGGTCTCTTTCCTGTGGATAGCACGTACATTGGGA
ACCCAAAGCCGTACATTGGGAACCGGAACCCGTACATTGGGAACCCAAAGCCGTACATTGGGAACCGGTC
ACACATGTAAGTGACTGATATAAAAGAGAAAAAAGGCGATTTTTCCGCCTAAAACTCTTTAAAACTTATT
AAAACTCTTAAAACCCGCCTGGCCTGTGCATAACTGTCTGGCCAGCGCACAGCCGAAGAGCTGCAAAAAG
CGCCTACCCTTCGGTCGCTGCGCTCCCTACGCCCCGCCGCTTCGCGTCGGCCTATCGCGGCCGCTGGCCG
CTCAAAAATGGCTGGCCTACGGCCAGGCAATCTACCAGGGCGCGGACAAGCCGCGCCGTCGCCACTCGAC
CGCCGGCGCCCACATCAAGGCACCCTGCCTCGCGCGTTTCGGTGATGACGGTGAAAACCTCTGACACATG
CAGCTCCCGGAGACGGTCACAGCTTGTCTGTAAGCGGATGCCGGGAGCAGACAAGCCCGTCAGGGCGCGT
CAGCGGGTGTTGGCGGGTGTCGGGGCGCAGCCATGACCCAGTCACGTAGCGATAGCGGAGTGTATACTGG
CTTAACTATGCGGCATCAGAGCAGATTGTACTGAGAGTGCACCATATGCGGTGTGAAATACCGCACAGAT
GCGTAAGGAGAAAATACCGCATCAGGCGCTCTTCCGCTTCCTCGCTCACTGACTCGCTGCGCTCGGTCGT
TCGGCTGCGGCGAGCGGTATCAGCTCACTCAAAGGCGGTAATACGGTTATCCACAGAATCAGGGGATAAC
GCAGGAAAGAACATGTGAGCAAAAGGCCAGCAAAAGGCCAGGAACCGTAAAAAGGCCGCGTTGCTGGCGT
TTTTCCATAGGCTCCGCCCCCCTGACGAGCATCACAAAAATCGACGCTCAAGTCAGAGGTGGCGAAACCC
GACAGGACTATAAAGATACCAGGCGTTTCCCCCTGGAAGCTCCCTCGTGCGCTCTCCTGTTCCGACCCTG
CCGCTTACCGGATACCTGTCCGCCTTTCTCCCTTCGGGAAGCGTGGCGCTTTCTCATAGCTCACGCTGTA
GGTATCTCAGTTCGGTGTAGGTCGTTCGCTCCAAGCTGGGCTGTGTGCACGAACCCCCCGTTCAGCCCGA
CCGCTGCGCCTTATCCGGTAACTATCGTCTTGAGTCCAACCCGGTAAGACACGACTTATCGCCACTGGCA
GCAGCCACTGGTAACAGGATTAGCAGAGCGAGGTATGTAGGCGGTGCTACAGAGTTCTTGAAGTGGTGGC
CTAACTACGGCTACACTAGAAGGACAGTATTTGGTATCTGCGCTCTGCTGAAGCCAGTTACCTTCGGAAA
AAGAGTTGGTAGCTCTTGATCCGGCAAACAAACCACCGCTGGTAGCGGTGGTTTTTTTGTTTGCAAGCAG
CAGATTACGCGCAGAAAAAAAGGATCTCAAGAAGATCCTTTGATCTTTTCTACGGGGTCTGACGCTCAGT
GGAACGAAAACTCACGTTAAGGGCTGATGAATCCCCTAATGATTTTTATCAAAATCATTAAGTTAAGGTA
GATACACATCTTGTCATATGATCAAATGGTTTCGCCAAAAATCAATAATCAGACAACAAAATGTGCGAAC
TCGATATTTTACACGACTCTCTTTACCAATTCTGCCCCGAATTACACTTAAAACGACTCAACAGCTTAAC
GTTGGCTTGCCACGCCTTACTTGACTGTAAAACTCTCACTCTTACCGAACTTGGCCGTAACCTGCCAACC
AAAGCGAGAACAAAACATAACATCAAACGAATCGACCGATTGTTAGGTAATCGTCACCTCCACAAAGAGC
GACTCGCTGTATACCGTTGGCATGCTAGCTTTATCTGTTCGGGCAATACGATGCCCATTGTACTTGTTGA
CTGGTCTGATATCCGTGAGCAAAAACGGCTTATGGTATTGCGAGCTTCAGTCGCACTACACGGTCGTTCT
GTTACTCTTTATGAGAAAGCGTTCCCGCTTTCAGAGCAATGTTCAAAGAAAGCTCATGACCAATTTCTAG
CCGACCTTGCGAGCATTCTACCGAGTAACACCACACCGCTCATTGTCAGTGATGCTGGCTTTAAAGTGCC
ATGGTATAAATCCGTTGAGAAGCTGGGTTGGTACTGGTTAAGTCGAGTAAGAGGAAAAGTACAATATGCA
GACCTAGGAGCGGAAAACTGGAAACCTATCAGCAACTTACATGATATGTCATCTAGTCACTCAAAGACTT
TAGGCTATAAGAGGCTGACTAAAAGCAATCCAATCTCATGCCAAATTCTATTGTATAAATCTCGCTCTAA
AGGCCGAAAAAATCAGCGCTCGACACGGACTCATTGTCACCACCCGTCACCTAAAATCTACTCAGCGTCG
GCAAAGGAGCCATGGATTCTAGCAACTAACTTACCTGTTGAAATTCGAACACCCAAACAACTTGTTAATA
TCTATTCGAAGCGAATGCAGATTGAAGAAACCTTCCGAGACTTGAAAAGTCCTGCCTACGGACTAGGCCT
ACGCCATAGCCGAACGAGCAGCTCAGAGCGTTTTGATATCATGCTGCTAATCGCCCTGATGCTTCAACTA
ACATGTTGGCTTGCGGGCGTTCATGCTCAGAAACAAGGTTGGGACAAGCACTTCCAGGCTAACACAGTCA
GAAATCGAAACGTACTCTCAACAGTTCGCTTAGGCATGGAAGTTTTGCGGCATTCTGGCTACACAATAAC
AAGGGAAGACTCACTCGTGGCTGCAACCCTGCTTACTCAAAATCTATTCACACATGGTTACGTTTTGGGG
AAATTATGAGGGGATCTCTCAGCGTTAAGGGATTTTGGTCATGCATTCTAGGTACTAAAACAATTCATCC
AGTAAAATATAATATTTTATTTTCTCCCAATCAGGCTTGATCCCCAGTAAGTCAAAAAATAGCTCGACAT
ACTGTTCTTCCCCGATATCCTCCCTGATCGACCGGACGCAGAAGGCAATGTCATACCACTTGTCCGCCCT
GCCGCTTCTCCCAAGATCAATAAAGCCACTTACTTTGCCATCTTTCACAAAGATGTTGCTGTCTCCCAGG
TCGCCGTGGGAAAAGACAAGTTCCTCTTCGGGCTTTTCCGTCTTTAAAAAATCATACAGCTCGCGCGGAT
CTTTAAATGGAGTGTCTTCTTCCCAGTTTTCGCAATCCACATCGGCCAGATCGTTATTCAGTAAGTAATC
CAATTCGGCTAAGCGGCTGTCTAAGCTATTCGTATAGGGACAATCCGATATGTCGATGGAGTGAAAGAGC
CTGATGCACTCCGCATACAGCTCGATAATCTTTTCAGGGCTTTGTTCATCTTCATACTCTTCCGAGCAAA
GGACGCCATCGGCCTCACTCATGAGCAGATTGCTCCAGCCATCATGCCGTTCAAAGTGCAGGACCTTTGG
AACAGGCAGCTTTCCTTCCAGCCATAGCATCATGTCCTTTTCCCGTTCCACATCATAGGTGGTCCCTTTA
TACCGGCTGTCCGTCATTTTTAAATATAGGTTTTCATTTTCTCCCACCAGCTTATATACCTTAGCAGGAG
ACATTCCTTCCGTATCTTTTACGCAGCGGTATTTTTCGATCAGTTTTTTCAATTCCGGTGATATTCTCAT
TTTAGCCAT
